Addgene plasmid #172829: pX330_ACTB-i5 sgRNA / hSpCas9
Purpose: Mammalian expression of a sgRNA targeting the intron 1 position 5 of ACTB (Zhong et al, eLife 2021) under the U6 promotor and hSpCas9 under the CAG promotor. This construct is based on pX330.
Depositing lab: Haining Zhong. Depositing organization: Oregon Health & Science University. Publication: High-fidelity, efficient, and reversible labeling of endogenous proteins using CRISPR-based designer exon insertion. Zhong H, Ceballos CC, Massengill CI, Muniak MA, Ma L, Qin M, Petrie SK, Mao T. Elife. 2021 Jun 8;10. pii: 64911. doi: 10.7554/eLife.64911. PubMed 34100715.
Backbone
  Vector backbone: pX330
  Backbone size w/o insert (bp): 8484
  Total vector size (bp): 8485
  Vector type: Mammalian Expression, CRISPR
Growth in bacteria
  Bacterial resistance: Ampicillin, 100 μg/mL
  Growth temperature: 37°C
  Growth strain: DH5alpha
  Copy number: High Copy
Gene/Insert
  Gene/Insert name: sgRNA targeting the intron 1 of ACTB under the U6 promotor and hSpCas9 under the CAG promotor
Terms and licenses: Academic/Nonprofit Terms; Industry Terms: Not Available to Industry
How to cite: pX330_ACTB-i5 sgRNA / hSpCas9 was a gift from Haining Zhong (Addgene plasmid # 172829 ; http://n2t.net/addgene:172829 ; RRID:Addgene_172829)
