[The description below was written by a language model from this plasmid's Addgene catalogue record and pLannotate feature annotations shown in this document.]
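Description:
pX330_ACTB-i5 sgRNA / hSpCas9 is an all-in-one mammalian CRISPR expression plasmid built on the pX330 backbone, about 8.5 kb in total. It is propagated in E. coli as a high-copy plasmid through a ColE1/pUC-type origin and selected with ampicillin via the β-lactamase gene and its own promoter. The backbone also contains an f1 phage origin, short remnants of the pBR322 bom and rop regions, and a single AAV2 inverted terminal repeat downstream of the Cas9 cassette. With only one ITR annotated, this looks like a backbone remnant rather than a functional AAV packaging unit.

The payload consists of two expression units. A human U6 RNA polymerase III promoter drives a single guide RNA: the short gap between the promoter and the annotated Streptococcus pyogenes gRNA scaffold corresponds to the inserted spacer, which according to the record targets position 5 within intron 1 of ACTB. The species of the target gene is not stated. A partial second scaffold fragment follows the full one. Downstream, a CAG-type hybrid promoter (CMV enhancer, chicken β-actin promoter and a hybrid CBA/MVM intron) drives human codon-optimized SpCas9. The annotation tool splits this into N- and C-terminal portions, but they are contiguous and form one continuous reading frame, which ends in a nucleoplasmin bipartite nuclear localization signal and is terminated by the bovine growth hormone polyadenylation signal.

Transfection into mammalian cells yields both nuclease and guide from one plasmid, producing a double-strand break in the ACTB intron. The associated publication describes labeling endogenous proteins by CRISPR-based insertion of designer exons, so the plasmid presumably supplies the cutting component for such insertion at ACTB, alongside a separate donor that is not part of this record.
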