Features (pLannotate 1.2.2; 18 found; start..end, strand, type, name):
      1..241     +  promoter       U6 promoter: RNA polymerase III promoter for human U6 snRNA
    270..345     +  misc_RNA       gRNA scaffold: guide RNA scaffold for the Streptococcus pyogenes CRISPR/Cas9 system
    352..395     +  misc_RNA       gRNA scaffold (fragment): guide RNA scaffold for the Streptococcus pyogenes CRISPR/Cas9 system
    442..727     +  enhancer       CMV enhancer: human cytomegalovirus immediate early enhancer; contains an 18-bp deletion relative to the standard CMV enhancer
    729..985     +  promoter       chicken β-actin promoter: contains a 21-bp deletion relative to the standard chicken β-actin promoter
    986..1213    +  intron         hybrid intron: hybrid between chicken β-actin (CBA) and minute virus of mice (MMV) introns (Gray et al., 2011)
   1351..2952    +  CDS            Cas9(N): N-terminal portion of Streptococcus pyogenes Cas9 (Zetsche et al., 2015)
   2953..5451    +  CDS            Cas9(C): C-terminal portion of Streptococcus pyogenes Cas9 (Zetsche et al., 2015)
   5452..5499    +  CDS            nucleoplasmin NLS: bipartite nuclear localization signal from nucleoplasmin
   5533..5644    +  polyA_signal   bGH poly(A) signal: bovine growth hormone polyadenylation signal
   5749..5889    +  repeat_region  AAV2 ITR: inverted terminal repeat of adeno-associated virus serotype 2 inverted
   5894..5945    -  misc_feature   bom (fragment): basis of mobility region from pBR322
   5964..6419    +  rep_origin     f1 ori (sequence partly withheld): f1 bacteriophage origin of replication; arrow indicates direction of (+) strand synthesis
   6420..6469    -  misc_feature   bom (fragment): basis of mobility region from pBR322
   6571..6606    -  CDS            rop (fragment): Rop protein, which maintains plasmids at low copy number; rop
   6701..6805    +  promoter       AmpR promoter: bla
   6806..7666    +  CDS            AmpR: β-lactamase; bla; confers resistance to ampicillin, carbenicillin, and related antibiotics
   7837..8425    +  rep_origin     ori: high-copy-number ColE1/pMB1/pBR322/pUC origin of replication
>Addgene plasmid #172829 | pX330_ACTB-i5 sgRNA / hSpCas9 | addgene full sequence | sequence record 340926 | Addgene NGS Result
GAGGGCCTATTTCCCATGATTCCTTCATATTTGCATATACGATACAAGGCTGTTAGAGAGATAATTGGAA
TTAATTTGACTGTAAACACAAAGATATTAGTACAAAATACGTGACGTAGAAAGTAATAATTTCTTGGGTA
GTTTGCAGTTTTAAAATTATGTTTTAAAATGGACTATCATATGCTTACCGTAACTTGAAAGTATTTCGAT
TTCTTGGCTTTATATATCTTGTGGAAAGGACGAAACACCGGTGAGCTGCGAGAATAGCCGTTTTAGAGCT
AGAAATAGCAAGTTAAAATAAGGCTAGTCCGTTATCAACTTGAAAAAGTGGCACCGAGTCGGTGCTTTTT
TGTTTTAGAGCTAGAAATAGCAAGTTAAAATAAGGCTAGTCCGTTTTTAGCGCGTGCGCCAATTCTGCAG
ACAAATGGCTCTAGAGGTACCCGTTACATAACTTACGGTAAATGGCCCGCCTGGCTGACCGCCCAACGAC
CCCCGCCCATTGACGTCAATAGTAACGCCAATAGGGACTTTCCATTGACGTCAATGGGTGGAGTATTTAC
GGTAAACTGCCCACTTGGCAGTACATCAAGTGTATCATATGCCAAGTACGCCCCCTATTGACGTCAATGA
CGGTAAATGGCCCGCCTGGCATTGTGCCCAGTACATGACCTTATGGGACTTTCCTACTTGGCAGTACATC
TACGTATTAGTCATCGCTATTACCATGGTCGAGGTGAGCCCCACGTTCTGCTTCACTCTCCCCATCTCCC
CCCCCTCCCCACCCCCAATTTTGTATTTATTTATTTTTTAATTATTTTGTGCAGCGATGGGGGCGGGGGG
GGGGGGGGGGCGGGGCGMGGGGCGGGGCGGGGCGAGGCGGRGAGGTGCGGCGGCAGCCAATCAGAGCGGC
GCGCTCCGAAAGTTTCCTTTTATGGCGAGGCGGCGGCGGCGGCGGCCCTATAAAAAGCGAAGCGCGCGGC
GGGCGGGAGTCGCTGCGCGCTGCCTTCGCCCCGTGCCCCGCTCCGCCGCCGCCTCGCGCCGCCCGCCCCG
GCTCTGACTGACCGCGTTACTCCCACAGGTGAGCGGGCGGGACGGCCCTTCTCCTCCGGGCTGTAATTAG
CTGAGCAAGAGGTAAGGGTTTAAGGGATGGTTGGTTGGTGGGGTATTAATGTTTAATTACCTGGAGCACC
TGCCTGAAATCACTTTTTTTCAGGTTGGACCGGTGCCACCATGGACTATAAGGACCACGACGGAGACTAC
AAGGATCATGATATTGATTACAAAGACGATGACGATAAGATGGCCCCAAAGAAGAAGCGGAAGGTCGGTA
TCCACGGAGTCCCAGCAGCCGACAAGAAGTACAGCATCGGCCTGGACATCGGCACCAACTCTGTGGGCTG
GGCCGTGATCACCGACGAGTACAAGGTGCCCAGCAAGAAATTCAAGGTGCTGGGCAACACCGACCGGCAC
AGCATCAAGAAGAACCTGATCGGAGCCCTGCTGTTCGACAGCGGCGAAACAGCCGAGGCCACCCGGCTGA
AGAGAACCGCCAGAAGAAGATACACCAGACGGAAGAACCGGATCTGCTATCTGCAAGAGATCTTCAGCAA
CGAGATGGCCAAGGTGGACGACAGCTTCTTCCACAGACTGGAAGAGTCCTTCCTGGTGGAAGAGGATAAG
AAGCACGAGCGGCACCCCATCTTCGGCAACATCGTGGACGAGGTGGCCTACCACGAGAAGTACCCCACCA
TCTACCACCTGAGAAAGAAACTGGTGGACAGCACCGACAAGGCCGACCTGCGGCTGATCTATCTGGCCCT
GGCCCACATGATCAAGTTCCGGGGCCACTTCCTGATCGAGGGCGACCTGAACCCCGACAACAGCGACGTG
GACAAGCTGTTCATCCAGCTGGTGCAGACCTACAACCAGCTGTTCGAGGAAAACCCCATCAACGCCAGCG
GCGTGGACGCCAAGGCCATCCTGTCTGCCAGACTGAGCAAGAGCAGACGGCTGGAAAATCTGATCGCCCA
GCTGCCCGGCGAGAAGAAGAATGGCCTGTTCGGAAACCTGATTGCCCTGAGCCTGGGCCTGACCCCCAAC
TTCAAGAGCAACTTCGACCTGGCCGAGGATGCCAAACTGCAGCTGAGCAAGGACACCTACGACGACGACC
TGGACAACCTGCTGGCCCAGATCGGCGACCAGTACGCCGACCTGTTTCTGGCCGCCAAGAACCTGTCCGA
CGCCATCCTGCTGAGCGACATCCTGAGAGTGAACACCGAGATCACCAAGGCCCCCCTGAGCGCCTCTATG
ATCAAGAGATACGACGAGCACCACCAGGACCTGACCCTGCTGAAAGCTCTCGTGCGGCAGCAGCTGCCTG
AGAAGTACAAAGAGATTTTCTTCGACCAGAGCAAGAACGGCTACGCCGGCTACATTGACGGCGGAGCCAG
CCAGGAAGAGTTCTACAAGTTCATCAAGCCCATCCTGGAAAAGATGGACGGCACCGAGGAACTGCTCGTG
AAGCTGAACAGAGAGGACCTGCTGCGGAAGCAGCGGACCTTCGACAACGGCAGCATCCCCCACCAGATCC
ACCTGGGAGAGCTGCACGCCATTCTGCGGCGGCAGGAAGATTTTTACCCATTCCTGAAGGACAACCGGGA
AAAGATCGAGAAGATCCTGACCTTCCGCATCCCCTACTACGTGGGCCCTCTGGCCAGGGGAAACAGCAGA
TTCGCCTGGATGACCAGAAAGAGCGAGGAAACCATCACCCCCTGGAACTTCGAGGAAGTGGTGGACAAGG
GCGCTTCCGCCCAGAGCTTCATCGAGCGGATGACCAACTTCGATAAGAACCTGCCCAACGAGAAGGTGCT
GCCCAAGCACAGCCTGCTGTACGAGTACTTCACCGTGTATAACGAGCTGACCAAAGTGAAATACGTGACC
GAGGGAATGAGAAAGCCCGCCTTCCTGAGCGGCGAGCAGAAAAAGGCCATCGTGGACCTGCTGTTCAAGA
CCAACCGGAAAGTGACCGTGAAGCAGCTGAAAGAGGACTACTTCAAGAAAATCGAGTGCTTCGACTCCGT
GGAAATCTCCGGCGTGGAAGATCGGTTCAACGCCTCCCTGGGCACATACCACGATCTGCTGAAAATTATC
AAGGACAAGGACTTCCTGGACAATGAGGAAAACGAGGACATTCTGGAAGATATCGTGCTGACCCTGACAC
TGTTTGAGGACAGAGAGATGATCGAGGAACGGCTGAAAACCTATGCCCACCTGTTCGACGACAAAGTGAT
GAAGCAGCTGAAGCGGCGGAGATACACCGGCTGGGGCAGGCTGAGCCGGAAGCTGATCAACGGCATCCGG
GACAAGCAGTCCGGCAAGACAATCCTGGATTTCCTGAAGTCCGACGGCTTCGCCAACAGAAACTTCATGC
AGCTGATCCACGACGACAGCCTGACCTTTAAAGAGGACATCCAGAAAGCCCAGGTGTCCGGCCAGGGCGA
TAGCCTGCACGAGCACATTGCCAATCTGGCCGGCAGCCCCGCCATTAAGAAGGGCATCCTGCAGACAGTG
AAGGTGGTGGACGAGCTCGTGAAAGTGATGGGCCGGCACAAGCCCGAGAACATCGTGATCGAAATGGCCA
GAGAGAACCAGACCACCCAGAAGGGACAGAAGAACAGCCGCGAGAGAATGAAGCGGATCGAAGAGGGCAT
CAAAGAGCTGGGCAGCCAGATCCTGAAAGAACACCCCGTGGAAAACACCCAGCTGCAGAACGAGAAGCTG
TACCTGTACTACCTGCAGAATGGGCGGGATATGTACGTGGACCAGGAACTGGACATCAACCGGCTGTCCG
ACTACGATGTGGACCATATCGTGCCTCAGAGCTTTCTGAAGGACGACTCCATCGACAACAAGGTGCTGAC
CAGAAGCGACAAGAACCGGGGCAAGAGCGACAACGTGCCCTCCGAAGAGGTCGTGAAGAAGATGAAGAAC
TACTGGCGGCAGCTGCTGAACGCCAAGCTGATTACCCAGAGAAAGTTCGACAATCTGACCAAGGCCGAGA
GAGGCGGCCTGAGCGAACTGGATAAGGCCGGCTTCATCAAGAGACAGCTGGTGGAAACCCGGCAGATCAC
AAAGCACGTGGCACAGATCCTGGACTCCCGGATGAACACTAAGTACGACGAGAATGACAAGCTGATCCGG
GAAGTGAAAGTGATCACCCTGAAGTCCAAGCTGGTGTCCGATTTCCGGAAGGATTTCCAGTTTTACAAAG
TGCGCGAGATCAACAACTACCACCACGCCCACGACGCCTACCTGAACGCCGTCGTGGGAACCGCCCTGAT
CAAAAAGTACCCTAAGCTGGAAAGCGAGTTCGTGTACGGCGACTACAAGGTGTACGACGTGCGGAAGATG
ATCGCCAAGAGCGAGCAGGAAATCGGCAAGGCTACCGCCAAGTACTTCTTCTACAGCAACATCATGAACT
TTTTCAAGACCGAGATTACCCTGGCCAACGGCGAGATCCGGAAGCGGCCTCTGATCGAGACAAACGGCGA
AACCGGGGAGATCGTGTGGGATAAGGGCCGGGATTTTGCCACCGTGCGGAAAGTGCTGAGCATGCCCCAA
GTGAATATCGTGAAAAAGACCGAGGTGCAGACAGGCGGCTTCAGCAAAGAGTCTATCCTGCCCAAGAGGA
ACAGCGATAAGCTGATCGCCAGAAAGAAGGACTGGGACCCTAAGAAGTACGGCGGCTTCGACAGCCCCAC
CGTGGCCTATTCTGTGCTGGTGGTGGCCAAAGTGGAAAAGGGCAAGTCCAAGAAACTGAAGAGTGTGAAA
GAGCTGCTGGGGATCACCATCATGGAAAGAAGCAGCTTCGAGAAGAATCCCATCGACTTTCTGGAAGCCA
AGGGCTACAAAGAAGTGAAAAAGGACCTGATCATCAAGCTGCCTAAGTACTCCCTGTTCGAGCTGGAAAA
CGGCCGGAAGAGAATGCTGGCCTCTGCCGGCGAACTGCAGAAGGGAAACGAACTGGCCCTGCCCTCCAAA
TATGTGAACTTCCTGTACCTGGCCAGCCACTATGAGAAGCTGAAGGGCTCCCCCGAGGATAATGAGCAGA
AACAGCTGTTTGTGGAACAGCACAAGCACTACCTGGACGAGATCATCGAGCAGATCAGCGAGTTCTCCAA
GAGAGTGATCCTGGCCGACGCTAATCTGGACAAAGTGCTGTCCGCCTACAACAAGCACCGGGATAAGCCC
ATCAGAGAGCAGGCCGAGAATATCATCCACCTGTTTACCCTGACCAATCTGGGAGCCCCTGCCGCCTTCA
AGTACTTTGACACCACCATCGACCGGAAGAGGTACACCAGCACCAAAGAGGTGCTGGACGCCACCCTGAT
CCACCAGAGCATCACCGGCCTGTACGAGACACGGATCGACCTGTCTCAGCTGGGAGGCGACAAAAGGCCG
GCGGCCACGAAAAAGGCCGGCCAGGCAAAAAAGAAAAAGTAAGAATTCCTAGAGCTCGCTGATCAGCCTC
GACTGTGCCTTCTAGTTGCCAGCCATCTGTTGTTTGCCCCTCCCCCGTGCCTTCCTTGACCCTGGAAGGT
GCCACTCCCACTGTCCTTTCCTAATAAAATGAGGAAATTGCATCGCATTGTCTGAGTAGGTGTCATTCTA
TTCTGGGGGGTGGGGTGGGGCAGGACAGCAAGGGGGAGGATTGGGAAGAGAATAGCAGGCATGCTGGGGA
GCGGCCGCAGGAACCCCTAGTGATGGAGTTGGCCACTCCCTCTCTGCGCGCTCGCTCGCTCACTGAGGCC
GGGCGACCAAAGGTCGCCCGACGCCCGGGCTTTGCCCGGGCGGCCTCAGTGAGCGAGCGAGCGCGCAGCT
GCCTGCAGGGGCGCCTGATGCGGTATTTTCTCCTTACGCATCTGTGCGGTATTTCACACCGCATA
[95 nt withheld, positions 5946-6040]
T
[46 nt withheld, positions 6042-6087]
C
[141 nt withheld, positions 6089-6229]
CCTTTGACGTTGGAGTCCACGTTCTTT
[37 nt withheld, positions 6257-6293]
ACTCTATCTCGGGCTATTCTTTTGATTTATAAGGGATTTTGCCGATTTCGGTCTATTGGTTAAAAAATGA
GCTGATTTAACAAAAATTTAACGCGAATTTTAACAAAATATTAACGTTTACAATTTTATGGTGCACTCTC
AGTACAATCTGCTCTGATGCCGCATAGTTAAGCCAGCCCCGACACCCGCCAACACCCGCTGACGCGCCCT
GACGGGCTTGTCTGCTCCCGGCATCCGCTTACAGACAAGCTGTGACCGTCTCCGGGAGCTGCATGTGTCA
GAGGTTTTCACCGTCATCACCGAAACGCGCGAGACGAAAGGGCCTCGTGATACGCCTATTTTTATAGGTT
AATGTCATGATAATAATGGTTTCTTAGACGTCAGGTGGCACTTTTCGGGGAAATGTGCGCGGAACCCCTA
TTTGTTTATTTTTCTAAATACATTCAAATATGTATCCGCTCATGAGACAATAACCCTGATAAATGCTTCA
ATAATATTGAAAAAGGAAGAGTATGAGTATTCAACATTTCCGTGTCGCCCTTATTCCCTTTTTTGCGGCA
TTTTGCCTTCCTGTTTTTGCTCACCCAGAAACGCTGGTGAAAGTAAAAGATGCTGAAGATCAGTTGGGTG
CACGAGTGGGTTACATCGAACTGGATCTCAACAGCGGTAAGATCCTTGAGAGTTTTCGCCCCGAAGAACG
TTTTCCAATGATGAGCACTTTTAAAGTTCTGCTATGTGGCGCGGTATTATCCCGTATTGACGCCGGGCAA
GAGCAACTCGGTCGCCGCATACACTATTCTCAGAATGACTTGGTTGAGTACTCACCAGTCACAGAAAAGC
ATCTTACGGATGGCATGACAGTAAGAGAATTATGCAGTGCTGCCATAACCATGAGTGATAACACTGCGGC
CAACTTACTTCTGACAACGATCGGAGGACCGAAGGAGCTAACCGCTTTTTTGCACAACATGGGGGATCAT
GTAACTCGCCTTGATCGTTGGGAACCGGAGCTGAATGAAGCCATACCAAACGACGAGCGTGACACCACGA
TGCCTGTAGCAATGGCAACAACGTTGCGCAAACTATTAACTGGCGAACTACTTACTCTAGCTTCCCGGCA
ACAATTAATAGACTGGATGGAGGCGGATAAAGTTGCAGGACCACTTCTGCGCTCGGCCCTTCCGGCTGGC
TGGTTTATTGCTGATAAATCTGGAGCCGGTGAGCGTGGAAGCCGCGGTATCATTGCAGCACTGGGGCCAG
ATGGTAAGCCCTCCCGTATCGTAGTTATCTACACGACGGGGAGTCAGGCAACTATGGATGAACGAAATAG
ACAGATCGCTGAGATAGGTGCCTCACTGATTAAGCATTGGTAACTGTCAGACCAAGTTTACTCATATATA
CTTTAGATTGATTTAAAACTTCATTTTTAATTTAAAAGGATCTAGGTGAAGATCCTTTTTGATAATCTCA
TGACCAAAATCCCTTAACGTGAGTTTTCGTTCCACTGAGCGTCAGACCCCGTAGAAAAGATCAAAGGATC
TTCTTGAGATCCTTTTTTTCTGCGCGTAATCTGCTGCTTGCAAACAAAAAAACCACCGCTACCAGCGGTG
GTTTGTTTGCCGGATCAAGAGCTACCAACTCTTTTTCCGAAGGTAACTGGCTTCAGCAGAGCGCAGATAC
CAAATACTGTTCTTCTAGTGTAGCCGTAGTTAGGCCACCACTTCAAGAACTCTGTAGCACCGCCTACATA
CCTCGCTCTGCTAATCCTGTTACCAGTGGCTGCTGCCAGTGGCGATAAGTCGTGTCTTACCGGGTTGGAC
TCAAGACGATAGTTACCGGATAAGGCGCAGCGGTCGGGCTGAACGGGGGGTTCGTGCACACAGCCCAGCT
TGGAGCGAACGACCTACACCGAACTGAGATACCTACAGCGTGAGCTATGAGAAAGCGCCACGCTTCCCGA
AGGGAGAAAGGCGGACAGGTATCCGGTAAGCGGCAGGGTCGGAACAGGAGAGCGCACGAGGGAGCTTCCA
GGGGGAAACGCCTGGTATCTTTATAGTCCTGTCGGGTTTCGCCACCTCTGACTTGAGCGTCGATTTTTGT
GATGCTCGTCAGGGGGGCGGAGCCTATGGAAAAACGCCAGCAACGCGGCCTTTTTACGGTTCCTGGCCTT
TTGCTGGCCTTTTGCTCACATGT
